Addgene plasmid #20507: pWZL Neo Myr Flag ITK
Depositing lab: William Hahn & Jean Zhao. Depositing organization: Dana-Farber Cancer Institute. Publication: Integrative Genomic Approaches Identify IKBKE as a Breast Cancer Oncogene (Kinase Library Clones). Boehm JS, Zhao JJ, Yao J, Kim SY, Firestein R, Dunn IF, Sjostrom SK, Garraway LA, Weremowicz S, Richardson AL, Greulich H, Stewart CJ, Mulvey LA, Shen RR, Ambrogio L, Hirozane-Kishikawa T, Hill DE, Vidal M, Meyerson M, Grenier JK, Hinkle G, Root DE, Roberts TM, Lander ES, Polyak K, Hahn WC. Cell. 2007 Jun 15. 129(6):1065-1079. 10.1016/j.cell.2007.03.052 PubMed 17574021.
Backbone
  Vector backbone: pWZL-Neo-Myr-Flag-DEST
  Backbone manufacturer: William Hahn Lab (available at Addgene, #15300)
  Vector type: Mammalian Expression, Retroviral
  Selectable markers: Neomycin (select with G418)
Growth in bacteria
  Bacterial resistance: Ampicillin, 100 μg/mL
  Growth temperature: 37°C
  Growth strain: Stbl3
  Growth instructions: Stbl3 cells to prevent recombination.
  Copy number: Unknown
Gene/Insert
  Gene/Insert name: ITK (alt name: IL2-inducible T-cell kinase)
  Species: H. sapiens (human)
  GenBank ID: NM_005546
  Entrez Gene: ITK (a.k.a. EMT, LPFS1, LYK, PSCTK2)
  Tag / fusion protein: Myr (N terminal on backbone); Flag (N terminal on backbone)
  Cloning method: Gateway Cloning
  Sequencing primers: 5′ pWZL-Fwd (GAA CCT CCT CGT TCG ACC); 3′ pWZL-Rev (TTC CGG GCC CTC ACA TTG)
Resource information
  A portion of this plasmid was derived from a plasmid made by: 2-E7
Terms and licenses: Academic/Nonprofit Terms; Industry Terms: Not Available to Industry
Depositor comments: ORFs were cloned into Gateway compatible pEntry vectors. An LR recombination reaction was performed to move the ORF to pWZL-Neo-Myr-Flag DEST such that the ORF would have 5' myristoylation and flag tags. This plasmid is part of a kinase library, and the gene has been verified, but has not been fully sequenced for minor mutations. Please see the following link for plasmids from this article that are not part of the kinase library http://www.addgene.org/pubmed/17574021
How to cite: pWZL Neo Myr Flag ITK was a gift from William Hahn & Jean Zhao (Addgene plasmid # 20507 ; http://n2t.net/addgene:20507 ; RRID:Addgene_20507)
