[The description below was written by a language model from this plasmid's Addgene catalogue record and pLannotate feature annotations shown in this document.]
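Description:
pWZL Neo Myr Flag ITK is a Moloney murine leukemia virus-based retroviral vector for stable expression of human ITK (IL2-inducible T-cell kinase) in mammalian cells. It was made by Gateway LR recombination of an ITK entry clone into the pWZL-Neo-Myr-Flag-DEST backbone, and residual attB1 and attB2 sites flank the open reading frame. In bacteria the plasmid is maintained through a high-copy ColE1/pUC-type origin and an ampicillin resistance gene. The annotation also finds an M13 phage origin, a fragment of the Epstein-Barr virus oriP, and a small lacI remnant in the backbone.

The retroviral unit begins with a CMV enhancer/promoter joined to a partial LTR, an arrangement that would drive transcription of the viral genome in packaging cells. This is followed by a packaging signal and a truncated gag segment lacking its start codon, which together support encapsidation. Downstream lies a Src-derived N-myristoylation signal and, according to the catalogue entry, a Flag epitope, although Flag is not picked out in the feature table. Both are fused to the N terminus of ITK. The myristoylation signal targets the kinase to membranes, a strategy commonly used to promote constitutive activation, while Flag allows detection. An EMCV IRES then links ITK to the neomycin phosphotransferase gene on the same transcript, so transduced cells can be selected with G418. The cassette ends with the 3' LTR.

The construct belongs to a library of myristoylated, Flag-tagged kinase clones assembled for functional genomic screening for oncogenes in breast cancer. The depositors note that the gene identity was verified but the insert was not fully sequenced for minor mutations.
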