Features (pLannotate 1.2.2; 19 found; start..end, strand, type, name):
      3..380     +  enhancer       CMV enhancer: human cytomegalovirus immediate early enhancer
    382..581     +  promoter       CMV promoter: human cytomegalovirus (CMV) immediate early promoter
    598..742     +  LTR            3' LTR (ΔU3) (fragment): self-inactivating 3' long terminal repeat (LTR) from Moloney murine leukemia virus
    864..1138    +  misc_feature   MESV Ψ (fragment): packaging signal of murine embryonic stem cell virus
   1205..1621    +  CDS            gag (truncated): truncated Moloney murine leukemia virus (MMLV) gag gene lacking the start codon
   1669..1686    +  CDS            myr (fragment): N-myristoylation signal from Src kinase (Pellman et al., 1985; Kaplan et al., 1988)
   1742..1759    +  protein_bind   attB1 (fragment): mutant version of attB; core recombination site for the Gateway® BP reaction BP Clonase™
   1765..3624    +  CDS            ITK (sequence partly withheld): ITK_HUMAN - Also known as EMT, LYK. Experimental evidence at protein level: Swiss-Prot protein existence level 1. Tyrosine kinase that plays an essential role in regulation of the adaptive immune response. Regulates the development, function and differentiation of conventional T-cells and nonconventional NKT-cells. When antigen presenting cells (APC) activate T-cell receptor (TCR), a series of phosphorylation lead to the recruitment of ITK to the cell membrane, in the vicinity of the stimulated TCR receptor, where it is phosphorylated by LCK. Phosphorylation leads to ITK autophosphorylation an
   3632..3649    -  protein_bind   attB2 (fragment): mutant version of attB; core recombination site for the Gateway® BP reaction BP Clonase™
   3709..4170    +  misc_feature   IRES: internal ribosome entry site (IRES) of the encephalomyocarditis virus (EMCV)
   4175..4966    +  CDS            neo: KKA2_KLEPN - Also known as kan, nptII. Experimental evidence at protein level: Swiss-Prot protein existence level 1. Resistance to kanamycin, neomycin, paromomycin, ribostamycin, butirosin and gentamicin B. From Klebsiella pneumoniae.
   5034..5155    +  LTR            3' LTR (ΔU3) (fragment): self-inactivating 3' long terminal repeat (LTR) from Moloney murine leukemia virus
   5156..5625    +  LTR            LTR: long terminal repeat from Moloney murine leukemia virus
   5661..5765    +  promoter       AmpR promoter: bla
   5766..6626    +  CDS            AmpR: β-lactamase; bla; confers resistance to ampicillin, carbenicillin, and related antibiotics
   6785..8136    +  rep_origin     oriP (fragment): Epstein-Barr virus oriP replication origin (Yates et al., 2000)
   8392..8980    +  rep_origin     ori: high-copy-number ColE1/pMB1/pBR322/pUC origin of replication
   9163..9215    +  CDS            lacI (fragment): lac repressor; lacI; The lac repressor binds to the lac operator to inhibit transcription in E. coli. This inhibition can be relieved by adding lactose or isopropyl-β-D-thiogalactopyranoside (IPTG).
   9231..9682    -  rep_origin     M13 ori (sequence partly withheld): M13 bacteriophage origin of replication; arrow indicates direction of (+) strand synthesis
>Addgene plasmid #20507 | pWZL Neo Myr Flag ITK | addgene full sequence | sequence record 318690 | Addgene NGS Result
GGCATTGATTATTGACTAGTTATTAATAGTAATCAATTACGGGGTCATTAGTTCATAGCCCATATATGGA
GTTCCGCGTTACATAACTTACGGTAAATGGCCCGCCTGGCTGACCGCCCAACGACCCCCGCCCATTGACG
TCAATAATGACGTATGTTCCCATAGTAACGCCAATAGGGACTTTCCATTGACGTCAATGGGTGGAGTATT
TACGGTAAACTGCCCACTTGGCAGTACATCAAGTGTATCATATGCCAAGTCCGCCCCCTATTGACGTCAA
TGACGGTAAATGGCCCGCCTGGCATTATGCCCAGTACATGACCTTACGGGACTTTCCTACTTGGCAGTAC
ATCTACGTATTAGTCATCGCTATTACCATGGTGATGCGGTTTTGGCAGTACACCAATGGGCGTGGATAGC
GGTTTGACTCACGGGGATTTCCAAGTCTCCACCCCATTGACGTCAATGGGAGTTTGTTTTGGCACCAAAA
TCAACGGGACTTTCCAAAATGTCGTAATAACCCCGCCCCGTTGACGCAAATGGGCGGTAGGCGTGTACGG
TGGGAGGTCTATATAAGCAGAGCTGGTTTAGTGAACCGCGCCAGTCCTCCGATTGACTGAGTCGCCCGGG
TACCCGTGTATCCAATAAACCCTCTTGCAGTTGCATCCGACTTGTGGTCTCGCTGTTCCTTGGGAGGGTC
TCCTCTGAGTGATTGACTACCCGTCAGCGGGGGTCTTTCATTTGGGGGCTCGTCCGGGATCGGGAGACCC
CTGCCCAGGGACCACCGACCCACCACCGGGAGGCAAGCTGGCCAGCAACTTATCTGTGTCTGTCCGATTG
TCTAGTGTCTATGACTGATTTTATGCGCCTGCGTCGGTACTAGTTAGCTAACTAGCTCTGTATCTGGCGG
ACCCGTGGTGGAACTGACGAGTTCTGAACACCCGGCCGCAACCCTGGGAGACGTCCCAGGGACTTTGGGG
GCCGTTTTTGTGGCCCGACCTGAGGAAGGGAGTCGATGTGGAATCCGACCCCGTCAGGATATGTGGTTCT
GGTAGGAGACGAGAACCTAAAACAGTTCCCGCCTCCGTCTGAATTTTTGCTTTCGGTTTGGAACCGAAGC
CGCGCGTCTTGTCTGCTGCAGCGCTGCAGCATCGTTCTGTGTTGTCTCTGTCTGACTGTGTTTCTGTATT
TGTCTGAAAATTAGGGCCAGACTGTTACCACTCCCTTAAGTTTGACCTTAGGTCACTGGAAAGATGTCGA
GCGGATCGCTCACAACCAGTCGGTAGATGTCAAGAAGAGACGTTGGGTTACCTTCTGCTCTGCAGAATGG
CCAACCTTTAACGTCGGATGGCCGCGAGACGGCACCTTTAACCGAGACCTCATCACCCAGGTTAAGATCA
AGGTCTTTTCACCTGGCCCGCATGGACACCCAGACCAGGTCCCCTACATCGTGACCTGGGAAGCCTTGGC
TTTTGACCCCCCTCCCTGGGTCAAGCCCTTTGTACACCCTAAGCCTCCGCCTCCTCTTCCTCCATCCGCC
CCGTCTCTCCCCCTTGAACCTCCTCGTTCGACCCCGCCTCGATCCTCCCTTTATCCAGCCCTCACTCCTT
CTCTAGGCGCCGGCCGGATCCAGAATTCGCCACCATGGGGTCTTCAAAATCTAAACCAAAGGACCCCAGC
CAGCGCCGGCGCAGGATCCGAGGTTACCTTGACTACAAAGACGATGACGACAAGCAATTGACAAGTTTGT
ACAAAAAAGTTGGCATGAACAACTTTATCCTCCTGGAAGAACAGCTCATCAAGAAATCCCAACAAAAGAG
AAGAACTTCTCCCTCGAACTTTAAAGTCCGCTTCTTTGTGTTAACCAAAGCCAGCCTGGCATACTTTGAA
GATCGTCATGGGAAGAAGCGCACGCTGAAGGGGTCCATTGAGCTCTCCCGAATCAAATGTGTTGAGATTG
TGAAAAGTGACATCAGCATCCCATGCCACTATAAATACCCGTTTCAGGTGGTGCATGACAACTACCTCCT
ATATGTGTTTGCTCCAGATCGTGAGAGCCGGCAGCGCTGGGTGCTGGCCCTTAAAGAAGAAACGAGGAAT
AATAACAGTTTGGTGCCTAAATATCATCCTAATTTCTGGATGGATGGGAAGTGGAGGTGCTGTTCTCAGC
TGGAGAAGCTTGCAACAGGCTGTGCCCAATATGATCCAACCAAGAATGCTTCAAAGAAGCCTCTTCCTCC
TACTCCTGAAGACAACAGGCGACCACTTTGGGAACCT
[177 nt withheld, positions 2278-2454]
CCAAATAATCTGGAAACCTATGAGTGGTACAATAAGAGTATCAGCCGAGACAAAGCTGAAAAACTTCTTT
TGGACACAGGCAAAGAAGGAGCCTTCATGGTAAGGGATTCCAGGACTGCAGGAACATACACCGTGTCTGT
TTTCACCAAGGCTGTTGTAAGTGAGAACAATCCCTGTATAAAGCATTATCACATCAAGGAAACAAATGAC
AATCCTAAGCGATACTATGTGGCTGAAAAGTATGTGTTCGATTCCATCCCTCTTCTCATCAACTATCACC
AACATAATGGAGGAGGCCTGGTGACTCGACTCCGGTATCCAGTTTGTTTTGGGAGGCAGAAAGCCCCAGT
TACAGCAGGGCTGAGATACGGGAAATGGGTGATCGACCCCTCAGAGCTCACTTTTGTCCAAGAGATTGGC
AGTGGGCAATTTGGGTTGGTGCATCTGGGCTACTGGCTCAACAAGGACAAGGTGGCTATCAAAACCATTC
GGGAAGGGGCTATGTCAGAAGAGGACTTCATAGAGGAGGCTGAAGTAATGATGAAACTCTCTCATCCCAA
ACTGGTGCAGCTGTATGGGGTGTGCCTGGAGCAGGCCCCCATCTGCCTGGTGTTTGAGTTCATGGAGCAC
GGCTGCCTGTCAGATTATCTACGCACCCAGCGGGGACTTTTTGCTGCAGAGACCCTGCTGGGCATGTGTC
TGGATGTGTGTGAGGGCATGGCCTACCTGGAAGAGGCATGTGTCATCCACAGAGACTTGGCTGCCAGAAA
TTGTTTGGTGGGAGAAAACCAAGTCATCAAGGTGTCTGACTTTGGGATGACAAGGTTCGTTCTGGATGAT
CAGTACACCAGTTCCACAGGCACCAAATTCCCGGTGAAGTGGGCATCCCCAGAGGTTTTCTCTTTCAGTC
GCTATAGCAGCAAGTCCGATGTGTGGTCATTTGGTGTGCTGATGTGGGAAGTTTTCAGTGAAGGCAAAAT
CCCGTATGAAAACCGAAGCAACTCAGAGGTGGTGGAAGACATCAGTACCGGATTTCGGTTGTACAAGCCC
CGGCTGGCCTCCACACACGTCTACCAGATTATGAATCACTGCTGGAAAGAGAGACCAGAAGATCGGCCAG
CCTTCTCCAGACTGCTGCGTCAACTGGCTGAAATTGCAGAATCAGGACTTTTGCCAACTTTCTTGTACAA
AGTGGTTTGATCTAGTCGACCAATTCCGGTTATTTTCCACCATATTGCCGTCTTTTGGCAATGTGAGGGC
CCGGAAACCTGGCCCTGTCTTCTTGACGAGCATTCCTAGGGGTCTTTCCCCTCTCGCCAAAGGAATGCAA
GGTCTGTTGAATGTCGTGAAGGAAGCAGTTCCTCTGGAAGCTTCTTGAAGACAAACAACGTCTGTAGCGA
CCCTTTGCAGGCAGCGGAACCCCCCACCTGGCGACAGGTGCCTCTGCGGCCAAAAGCCACGTGTATAAGA
TACACCTGCAAAGGCGGCACAACCCCAGTGCCACGTTGTGAGTTGGATAGTTGTGGAAAGAGTCAAATGG
CTCTCCTCAAGCGTATTCAACAAGGGGCTGAAGGATGCCCAGAAGGTACCCCATTGTATGGGATCTGATC
TGGGGCCTCGGTGCACATGCTTTACATGTGTTTAGTCGAGGTTAAAAAACGTCTAGGCCCCCCGAACCAC
GGGGACGTGGTTTTCCTTTGAAAAACACGATGATAATACCATGATTGAACAAGATGGATTGCACGCAGGT
TCTCCGGCCGCTTGGGTGGAGAGGCTATTCGGCTATGACTGGGCACAACAGACAATCGGCTGCTCTGATG
CCGCCGTGTTCCGGCTGTCAGCGCAGGGGCGCCCGGTTCTTTTTGTCAAGACCGACCTGTCCGGTGCCCT
GAATGAACTGCAGGACGAGGCAGCGCGGCTATCGTGGCTGGCCACGACGGGCGTTCCTTGCGCAGCTGTG
CTCGACGTTGTCACTGAAGCGGGAAGGGACTGGCTGCTATTGGGCGAAGTGCCGGGGCAGGATCTCCTGT
CATCTCACCTTGCTCCTGCCGAGAAAGTATCCATCATGGCTGATGCAATGCGGCGGCTGCATACGCTTGA
TCCGGCTACCTGCCCATTCGACCACCAAGCGAAACATCGCATCGAGCGAGCACGTACTCGGATGGAAGCC
GGTCTTGTCGATCAGGATGATCTGGACGAAGAGCATCAGGGGCTCGCGCCAGCCGAACTGTTCGCCAGGC
TCAAGGCGCGCATGCCCGACGGCGAGGATCTCGTCGTGACCCATGGCGATGCCTGCTTGCCGAATATCAT
GGTGGAAAATGGCCGCTTTTCTGGATTCATCGACTGTGGCCGGCTGGGTGTGGCGGACCGCTATCAGGAC
ATAGCGTTGGCTACCCGTGATATTGCTGAAGAGCTTGGCGGCGAATGGGCTGACCGCTTCCTCGTGCTTT
ACGGTATCGCCGCTCCCGATTCGCAGCGCATCGCCTTCTATCGCCTTCTTGACGAGTTCTTCTGAGCGGG
ACTCTGGGGTTCGCATCGATAAAATAAAAGATTTTATTTAGTCTCCAGAAAAAGGGGGGAATGAAAGACC
CCACCTGTAGGTTTGGCAAGCTAGCTTAAGTAACGCCATTTTGCAAGGCATGGAAAAATACATAACTGAG
AATAGAGAAGTTCAGATCAAGGTCAGGAACAGATGGAACAGCTGAATATGGGCCAAACAGGATATCTGTG
GTAAGCAGTTCCTGCCCCGGCTCAGGGCCAAGAACAGATGGAACAGCTGAATATGGGCCAAACAGGATAT
CTGTGGTAAGCAGTTCCTGCCCCGGCTCAGGGCCAAGAACAGATGGTCCCCAGATGCGGTCCAGCCCTCA
GCAGTTTCTAGAGAACCATCAGATGTTTCCAGGGTGCCCCAAGGACCTGAAATGACCCTGTGCCTTATTT
GAACTAACCAATCAGTTCGCTTCTCGCTTCTGTTCGCGCGCTTCTGCTCCCCGAGCTCAATAAAAGAGCC
CACAACCCCTCACTCGGGGCGCCAGTCCTCCGATTGACTGAGTCGCCCGGGTACCCGTGTATCCAATAAA
CCCTCTTGCAGTTGCATCCGACTTGTGGTCTCGCTGTTCCTTGGGAGGGTCTCCTCTGAGTGATTGACTA
CCCGTCAGCGGGGGTCTTTCACAGGCCAGTGGGGCCGCACTTTTCGGGGAAATGTGCGCGGAACCCCTAT
TTGTTTATTTTTCTAAATACATTCAAATATGTATCCGCTCATGAGACAATAACCCTGATAAATGCTTCAA
TAATATTGAAAAAGGAAGAGTATGAGTATTCAACATTTCCGTGTCGCCCTTATTCCCTTTTTTGCGGCAT
TTTGCCTTCCTGTTTTTGCTCACCCAGAAACGCTGGTGAAAGTAAAAGATGCTGAAGATCAGTTGGGTGC
ACGAGTGGGTTACATCGAACTGGATCTCAACAGCGGTAAGATCCTTGAGAGTTTTCGCCCCGAAGAACGT
TTTCCAATGATGAGCACTTTTAAAGTTCTGCTATGTGGCGCGGTATTATCCCGTATTGACGCCGGGCAAG
AGCAACTCGGTCGCCGCATACACTATTCTCAGAATGACTTGGTTGAGTACTCACCAGTCACAGAAAAGCA
TCTTACGGATGGCATGACAGTAAGAGAATTATGCAGTGCTGCCATAACCATGAGTGATAACACTGCGGCC
AACTTACTTCTGACAACGATCGGAGGACCGAAGGAGCTAACCGCTTTTTTGCACAACATGGGGGATCATG
TAACTCGCCTTGATCGTTGGGAACCGGAGCTGAATGAAGCCATACCAAACGACGAGCGTGACACCACGAT
GCCTGTAGCAATGGCAACAACGTTGCGCAAACTATTAACTGGCGAACTACTTACTCTAGCTTCCCGGCAA
CAATTAATAGACTGGATGGAGGCGGATAAAGTTGCAGGACCACTTCTGCGCTCGGCCCTTCCGGCTGGCT
GGTTTATTGCTGATAAATCTGGAGCCGGTGAGCGTGGGTCTCGCGGTATCATTGCAGCACTGGGGCCAGA
TGGTAAGCCCTCCCGTATCGTAGTTATCTACACGACGGGGAGTCAGGCAACTATGGATGAACGAAATAGA
CAGATCGCTGAGATAGGTGCCTCACTGATTAAGCATTGGTAACTGTCAGACCAAGTTTACTCATATATAC
TTTAGATTGATTTGCGGCCGCGAAAAGGACAAGCAGCGAAAATTCACGCCCCCTTGGGAGGTGGCGGCAT
ATGCAAAGGATAGCACTCCCACTCTACTACTGGGTATCATATGCTGACTGTATATGCATGAGGATAGCAT
ATGCTACCCGGATACAGATTAGGATAGCATATACTACCCAGATATAGATTAGGATAGCATATGCTACCCA
GATATAGATTAGGATAGCCTATGCTACCCAGATATAAATTAGGATAGCATATACTACCCAGATATAGATT
AGGATAGCATATGCTACCCAGATATAGATTAGGATAGCCTATGCTACCCAGATATAGATTAGGATAGCAT
ATGCTATCCAGATATTTGGGTAGTATATGCTACCCATGGCAACATTAGCCCACCGTGCTCTCAGCGACCT
CGTGAATATGAGGACCAACAACCCTGTGCTTGGCGCTCAGGCGCAAGTGTGTGTAATTTGTCCTCCAGAT
CGCAGCAATCGCGCCCCTATCTTGGCCCGCCCACCTACTTATGCAGGTATTCCCCGGGGTGCCATTAGTG
GTTTTGTGGGCAAGTGGTTTGACCGCAGTGGTTAGCGGGGTTACAATCAGCCAAGTTATTACACCCTTAT
TTTACAGTCCAAAACCGCAGGGCGGCGTGTGGGGGCTGACGCGTGCCCCCACTCCACAATTTCAAAAAAA
AGAGTGGCCACTTGTCTTTGTTTATGGGCCCCATTGGCGTGGAGCCCCGTTTAATTTTCGGGGGTGTTAG
AGACAACCAGTGGAGTCCGCTGCTGTCGGCGTCCACTCTCTTTCCCCTTGTTACAAATAGAGTGTAACAA
CATGGTTCACCTGTCTTGGTCCCTGCCTGGGACACATCTTAATAACCCCAGTATCATATTGCACTAGGAT
TATGTGTTGCCCATAGCCATAAATTCGTGTGAGATGGACATCCAGTCTTTACGGCTTGTCCCCACCCCAT
GGATTTCTATTGTTAAAGATATTCAGAATGTTTCATTCCTACACTAGTATTTATTGCCCAAGGGGTTTGT
GAGGGTTATATTGGTGTCATAGCACAATGCCACCACTGAACCCCCCGTCCAAATTTTATTCTGGGGGCGT
CACCTGAAACCTTGTTTTCGAGCACCTCACATACACCTTACTGTTCACAACTCAGCAGTTATTCTATTAG
CTAAACGAAGGAGAATGAAGAAGCAGGCGAAGATTCAGGAGAGTTCACTGCCCGCTCCTTGATCTTCAGC
CACTGCCCTTGTGACTAAAATGGTTCACTACCCTCGTGGAATCCTGACCCCATGTAAATAAAACCGTGAC
AGCTCATGGGGTGGGAGATATCGCTGTTCCTTAGGACCCTTTTACTAACCCTAATTCGATAGCATATGCT
TCCCGTTGGGTAACATATGCTATTGAATTAGGGTTAGTCTGGATAGTATATACTACTACCCGGGAAGCAT
ATGCTACCCGTTTAGGGTTAACAAGGGGGCCTTATAAACACTATTGCTAATGCCCTCTTGAGGGTCCGCT
TATCGGTAGCTACACAGGCCCCTCTGATTGACGTTGGTGTAGCCTCCCGTAGTCTTCCTGGGCCCCTGGG
AGGTACATGTCGGCCGCAAAAGGATCTAGGTGAAGATCCTTTTTGATAATCTCATGACCAAAATCCCTTA
ACGTGAGTTTTCGTTCCACTGAGCGTCAGACCCCGTAGAAAAGATCAAAGGATCTTCTTGAGATCCTTTT
TTTCTGCGCGTAATCTGCTGCTTGCAAACAAAAAAACCACCGCTACCAGCGGTGGTTTGTTTGCCGGATC
AAGAGCTACCAACTCTTTTTCCGAAGGTAACTGGCTTCAGCAGAGCGCAGATACCAAATACTGTTCTTCT
AGTGTAGCCGTAGTTAGGCCACCACTTCAAGAACTCTGTAGCACCGCCTACATACCTCGCTCTGCTAATC
CTGTTACCAGTGGCTGCTGCCAGTGGCGATAAGTCGTGTCTTACCGGGTTGGACTCAAGACGATAGTTAC
CGGATAAGGCGCAGCGGTCGGGCTGAACGGGGGGTTCGTGCACACAGCCCAGCTTGGAGCGAACGACCTA
CACCGAACTGAGATACCTACAGCGTGAGCTATGAGAAAGCGCCACGCTTCCCGAAGGGAGAAAGGCGGAC
AGGTATCCGGTAAGCGGCAGGGTCGGAACAGGAGAGCGCACGAGGGAGCTTCCAGGGGGAAACGCCTGGT
ATCTTTATAGTCCTGTCGGGTTTCGCCACCTCTGACTTGAGCGTCGATTTTTGTGATGCTCGTCAGGGGG
GCGGAGCCTATGGAAAAACGCCAGCAACGCGGCCTTTTTACGGTTCCTGGCCTTTTGCTGGCCTTTTGCT
CACATGTTCTTTCCTGCGTTATCCCCTGATTCTGTGGATAACCGTATTACCGCCTTTGAGTGAGCTGATA
CCGCTCGCCGCAGCCGAACGACCGAGCGCAGCGAGTCAGTGAGCGAGGAAGCGGAAGAGCGCCCAATACG
CAAACCGCCTCTCCCCGCGCGTTGGCCGATTCATTAATGCAACTATGGTTGGCGCGTTGTAAACGTTAAT
ATTTTGTTAAAATTCGCGTTAAATTTTTGTTAAATCAGCTCATTTTTTAACCAATAGACCGAAATCGGCA
AAATCCCTTATAAATCAAAAGAATAGCCCGAGATAGAGT
[37 nt withheld, positions 9354-9390]
AAAGAACGTGGACTCCAACGTCAAAGG
[141 nt withheld, positions 9418-9558]
G
[46 nt withheld, positions 9560-9605]
A
[76 nt withheld, positions 9607-9682]
CCGATCTTCAATATTGGCCATTAGCCATATTATTCATTGGTTATATAGCATAAATCAATATTGGCTATTG
GCCATTGCATACGTTGTATCTATATCATAATATGTACATTTATATTGGCTCATGTCCAATATGACCGCCA
TGTT
