>Addgene plasmid #20507 | pWZL Neo Myr Flag ITK | addgene partial sequence | sequence record 26331 | 20507 with pWZL-Fwd
CTCCTTCTCTAGGCGCCGGCCGGATCCAGAATTCGCCACCATGGGGTCTTCAAAATCTAAACCAAAGGAC
CCCAGCCAGCGCCGGCGCAGGATCCGAGGTTACCTTGACTACAAAGACGATGACGACAAGCAATTGACAA
GTTTGTACAAAAAAGTTGGCATGAACAACTTTATCCTCCTGGAAGAACAGCTCATCAAGAAATCCCAACA
AAAGAGAAGAACTTCTCCCTCGAACTTTAAAGTCCGCTTCTTTGTGTTAACCAAAGCCAGCCTGGCATAC
TTTGAAGATCGTCATGGGAAGAAGCGCACGCTGAAGGGGTCCATTGAGCTCTCCCGAATCAAATGTGTTG
AGATTGTGAAAAGTGACATCAGCATCCCATGCCACTATAAATACCCGTTTCAGGTGGTGCATGACAACTA
CCTCCTATATGTGTTTGCTCCAGATCGTGAGAGCCGGCAGCGCTGGGTGCTGGCCCTTAAAGAAGAAACG
AGGAATAATAACAGTTTGGTGCCTAAATATCATCCTAATTTCTGGATGGATGGGAAGTGGAGGTGCTGTT
CTCAGCTGGAGAAGCTTGCAACAGGCTGTGCCCAATATGATCCAACCAAGAATGCTTCAAAGAAGCCTCT
TCCTCCTACTCCTGAAGACAACAGGCGACCACTTTGGGAACCT
[49 nt withheld, positions 674-722]
